>Addgene plasmid #64736 | pSP-G1 | depositor full sequence | sequence record 113667 | pSP-G1
TCGCGCGTTTCGGTGATGACGGTGAAAACCTCTGACACATGCAGCTCCCGGAGACGGTCACAGCTTGTCT
GTAAGCGGATGCCGGGAGCAGACAAGCCCGTCAGGGCGCGTCAGCGGGTGTTGGCGGGTGTCGGGGCTGG
CTTAACTATGCGGCATCAGAGCAGATTGTACTGAGAGTGCACCATACCACAGCTTTTCAATTCAATTCAT
CATTTTTTTTTTATTCTTTTTTTTGATTTCGGTTTCTTTGAAATTTTTTTGATTCGGTAATCTCCGAACA
GAAGGAAGAACGAAGGAAGGAGCACAGACTTAGATTGGTATATATACGCATATGTAGTGTTGAAGAAACA
TGAAATTGCCCAGTATTCTTAACCCAACTGCACAGAACAAAAACCTGCAGGAAACGAAGATAAATCATGT
CGAAAGCTACATATAAGGAACGTGCTGCTACTCATCCTAGTCCTGTTGCTGCCAAGCTATTTAATATCAT
GCACGAAAAGCAAACAAACTTGTGTGCTTCATTGGATGTTCGTACCACCAAGGAATTACTGGAGTTAGTT
GAAGCATTAGGTCCCAAAATTTGTTTACTAAAAACACATGTGGATATCTTGACTGATTTTTCCATGGAGG
GCACAGTTAAGCCGCTAAAGGCATTATCCGCCAAGTACAATTTTTTACTCTTCGAAGACAGAAAATTTGC
TGACATTGGTAATACAGTCAAATTGCAGTACTCTGCGGGTGTATACAGAATAGCAGAATGGGCAGACATT
ACGAATGCACACGGTGTGGTGGGCCCAGGTATTGTTAGCGGTTTGAAGCAGGCGGCAGAAGAAGTAACAA
AGGAACCTAGAGGCCTTTTGATGTTAGCAGAATTGTCATGCAAGGGCTCCCTATCTACTGGAGAATATAC
TAAGGGTACTGTTGACATTGCGAAGAGCGACAAAGATTTTGTTATCGGCTTTATTGCTCAAAGAGACATG
GGTGGAAGAGATGAAGGTTACGATTGGTTGATTATGACACCCGGTGTGGGTTTAGATGACAAGGGAGACG
CATTGGGTCAACAGTATAGAACCGTGGATGATGTGGTCTCTACAGGATCTGACATTATTATTGTTGGAAG
AGGACTATTTGCAAAGGGAAGGGATGCTAAGGTAGAGGGTGAACGTTACAGAAAAGCAGGCTGGGAAGCA
TATTTGAGAAGATGCGGCCAGCAAAACTAAAAAACTGTATTATAAGTAAATGCATGTATACTAAACTCAC
AAATTAGAGCTTCAATTTAATTATATCAGTTATTACCCTATGCGGTGTGAAATACCGCACAGATGCGTAA
GGAGAAAATACCGCATCAGGAAATTGTAAACGTTAATATTTTGTTAAAATTCGCGTTAAATTTTTGTTAA
ATCAGCTCATTTTTTAACCAATAGGCCGAAATCGGCAAAATCCCTTATAAATCAAAAGAATAGACCGAGA
TAGGGT
[37 nt withheld, positions 1477-1513]
AAAGAACGTGGACTCCAACGTCAAAGG
[49 nt withheld, positions 1541-1589]
T
[91 nt withheld, positions 1591-1681]
G
[124 nt withheld, positions 1683-1806]
CCATTCGCCATTCAGGCTGCGCAACTGTTGGGAAGGGCGATCGGTGCGGGCCTCTTCGCTATTACGCCAG
CTGAATTGGAGCGACCTCATGCTATACCTGAGAAAGCAACCTGACCTACAGGAAAGAGTTACTCAAGAAT
AAGAATTTTCGTTTTAAAACCTAAGAGTCACTTTAAAATTTGTATACACTTATTTTTTTTATAACTTATT
TAATAATAAAAATCATAAATCATAAGAAATTCGCTTATTTAGAAGTGTCAACAACGTATCTACCAACGAT
TTGACCCTTTTCCATCTTTTCGTAAATTTCTGGCAAGGTAGACAAGCCGACAACCTTGATTGGAGACTTG
ACCAAACCTCTGGCGAAGAATTGTTAATTAAGAGCTCAGATCTTATCGTCGTCATCCTTGTAATCCATCG
ATACTAGTGCGGCCGCTTGTAATTAAAACTTAGATTAGATTGCTATGCTTTCTTTCTAATGAGCAAGAAG
TAAAAAAAGTTGTAATAGAACAAGAAAAATGAAACTGAAACTTGAGAAATTGAAGACCGTTTATTAACTT
AAATATCAATGGGAGGTCATCGAAAGAGAAAAAAATCAAAAAAAAAAATTTTCAAGAAAAAGAAACGTGA
TAAAAATTTTTATTGCCTTTTTCGACGAAGAAAAAGAAACGAGGCGGTCTCTTTTTTCTTTTCCAAACCT
TTAGTACGGGTAATTAACGACACCCTAGAGGAAGAAAGAGGGGAAATTTAGTATGCTGTGCTTGGGTGTT
TTGAAGTGGTACGGCGATGCGCGGAGTCCGAGAAAATCTGGAAGAGTAAAAAAGGAGTAGAAACATTTTG
AAGCTATGGTGTGTGCGGCCGGCCTGGAAGTACCTTCAAAGAATGGGGTCTTATCTTGTTTTGCAAGTAC
CACTGAGCAGGATAATAATAGAAATGATAATATACTATAGTAGAGATAACGTCGATGACTTCCCATACTG
TAATTGCTTTTAGTTGTGTATTTTTAGTGTGCAAGTTTCTGTAAATCGATTAATTTTTTTTTCTTTCCTC
TTTTTATTAACCTTAATTTTTATTTTAGATTCCTGACTTCAACTCAAGACGCACAGATATTATAACATCT
GCATAATAGGCATTTGCAAGAATTACTCGTGAGTAAGGAAAGAGTGAGGAACTATCGCATACCTGCATTT
AAAGATGCCGATTTGGGCGCGAATCCTTTATTTTGGCTTCACCCTCATACTATTATCAGGGCCAGAAAAA
GGAAGTGTTTCCCTCCTTCTTGAATTGATGTTACCCTCATAAAGCACGTGGCCTCTTATCGAGAAAGAAA
TTACCGTCGCTCGTGATTTGTTTGCAAAAAGAACAAAACTGAAAAAACCCAGACACGCTCGACTTCCTGT
CTTCCTATTGATTGCAGCTTCCAATTTCGTCACACAACAAGGTCCTAGCGACGGCTCACAGGTTTTGTAA
CAAGCAATCGAAGGTTCTGGAATGGCGGGAAAGGGTTTAGTACCACATGCTATGATGCCCACTGTGATCT
CCAGAGCAAAGTTCGTTCGATCGTACTGTTACTCTCTCTCTTTCAAACAGAATTGTCCGAATCGTGTGAC
AACAACAGCCTGTTCTCACACACTCTTTTCTTCTAACCAAGGGGGTGGTTTAGTTTAGTAGAACCTCGTG
AAACTTACATTTACATATATATAAACTTGCATAAATTGGTCAATGCAAGAAATACATATTTGGTCTTTTC
TAATTCGTAGTTTTTCAAGTTCTTAGATGCTTTCTTTTTCTCTTTTTTACAGATCATCAAGGAAGTAATT
ATCTACTTTTTACAACAAATATAAAACAAGGATCCGTAATACGACTCACTATAGGGCCCGGGCGTCGACA
TGGAACAGAAGTTGATTTCCGAAGAAGACCTCGAGTAAGCTTGGTACCGCGGCTAGCTAAGATCCGCTCT
AACCGAAAAGGAAGGAGTTAGACAACCTGAAGTCTAGGTCCCTATTTATTTTTTTATAGTTATGTTAGTA
TTAAGAACGTTATTTATATTTCAAATTTTTCTTTTTTTTCTGTACAGACGCGTGTACGCATGTAACATTA
TACTGAAAACCTTGCTTGAGAAGGTTTTGGGACGCTCGAAGATCCAGCTGCATTAATGAATCGGCCAACG
CGCGGGGAGAGGCGGTTTGCGTATTGGGCGCTCTTCCGCTTCCTCGCTCACTGACTCGCTGCGCTCGGTC
GTTCGGCTGCGGCGAGCGGTATCAGCTCACTCAAAGGCGGTAATACGGTTATCCACAGAATCAGGGGATA
ACGCAGGAAAGAACATGTGAGCAAAAGGCCAGCAAAAGGCCAGGAACCGTAAAAAGGCCGCGTTGCTGGC
GTTTTTCCATAGGCTCCGCCCCCCTGACGAGCATCACAAAAATCGACGCTCAAGTCAGAGGTGGCGAAAC
CCGACAGGACTATAAAGATACCAGGCGTTTCCCCCTGGAAGCTCCCTCGTGCGCTCTCCTGTTCCGACCC
TGCCGCTTACCGGATACCTGTCCGCCTTTCTCCCTTCGGGAAGCGTGGCGCTTTCTCATAGCTCACGCTG
TAGGTATCTCAGTTCGGTGTAGGTCGTTCGCTCCAAGCTGGGCTGTGTGCACGAACCCCCCGTTCAGCCC
GACCGCTGCGCCTTATCCGGTAACTATCGTCTTGAGTCCAACCCGGTAAGACACGACTTATCGCCACTGG
CAGCAGCCACTGGTAACAGGATTAGCAGAGCGAGGTATGTAGGCGGTGCTACAGAGTTCTTGAAGTGGTG
GCCTAACTACGGCTACACTAGAAGGACAGTATTTGGTATCTGCGCTCTGCTGAAGCCAGTTACCTTCGGA
AAAAGAGTTGGTAGCTCTTGATCCGGCAAACAAACCACCGCTGGTAGCGGTGGTTTTTTTGTTTGCAAGC
AGCAGATTACGCGCAGAAAAAAAGGATCTCAAGAAGATCCTTTGATCTTTTCTACGGGGTCTGACGCTCA
GTGGAACGAAAACTCACGTTAAGGGATTTTGGTCATGAGATTATCAAAAAGGATCTTCACCTAGATCCTT
TTAAATTAAAAATGAAGTTTTAAATCAATCTAAAGTATATATGAGTAAACTTGGTCTGACAGTTACCAAT
GCTTAATCAGTGAGGCACCTATCTCAGCGATCTGTCTATTTCGTTCATCCATAGTTGCCTGACTCCCCGT
CGTGTAGATAACTACGATACGGGAGGGCTTACCATCTGGCCCCAGTGCTGCAATGATACCGCGAGACCCA
CGCTCACCGGCTCCAGATTTATCAGCAATAAACCAGCCAGCCGGAAGGGCCGAGCGCAGAAGTGGTCCTG
CAACTTTATCCGCCTCCATCCAGTCTATTAATTGTTGCCGGGAAGCTAGAGTAAGTAGTTCGCCAGTTAA
TAGTTTGCGCAACGTTGTTGCCATTGCTACAGGCATCGTGGTGTCACGCTCGTCGTTTGGTATGGCTTCA
TTCAGCTCCGGTTCCCAACGATCAAGGCGAGTTACATGATCCCCCATGTTGTGCAAAAAAGCGGTTAGCT
CCTTCGGTCCTCCGATCGTTGTCAGAAGTAAGTTGGCCGCAGTGTTATCACTCATGGTTATGGCAGCACT
GCATAATTCTCTTACTGTCATGCCATCCGTAAGATGCTTTTCTGTGACTGGTGAGTACTCAACCAAGTCA
TTCTGAGAATAGTGTATGCGGCGACCGAGTTGCTCTTGCCCGGCGTCAATACGGGATAATACCGCGCCAC
ATAGCAGAACTTTAAAAGTGCTCATCATTGGAAAACGTTCTTCGGGGCGAAAACTCTCAAGGATCTTACC
GCTGTTGAGATCCAGTTCGATGTAACCCACTCGTGCACCCAACTGATCTTCAGCATCTTTTACTTTCACC
AGCGTTTCTGGGTGAGCAAAAACAGGAAGGCAAAATGCCGCAAAAAAGGGAATAAGGGCGACACGGAAAT
GTTGAATACTCATACTCTTCCTTTTTCAATATTATTGAAGCATTTATCAGGGTTATTGTCTCATGAGCGG
ATACATATTTGAATGTATTTAGAAAAATAAACAAATAGGGGTTCCGCGCACATTTCCCCGAAAAGTGCCA
CCTGAACGAAGCATCTGTGCTTCATTTTGTAGAACAAAAATGCAACGCGAGAGCGCTAATTTTTCAAACA
AAGAATCTGAGCTGCATTTTTACAGAACAGAAATGCAACGCGAAAGCGCTATTTTACCAACGAAGAATCT
GTGCTTCATTTTTGTAAAACAAAAATGCAACGCGAGAGCGCTAATTTTTCAAACAAAGAATCTGAGCTGC
ATTTTTACAGAACAGAAATGCAACGCGAGAGCGCTATTTTACCAACAAAGAATCTATACTTCTTTTTTGT
TCTACAAAAATGCATCCCGAGAGCGCTATTTTTCTAACAAAGCATCTTAGATTACTTTTTTTCTCCTTTG
TGCGCTCTATAATGCAGTCTCTTGATAACTTTTTGCACTGTAGGTCCGTTAAGGTTAGAAGAAGGCTACT
TTGGTGTCTATTTTCTCTTCCATAAAAAAAGCCTGACTCCACTTCCCGCGTTTACTGATTACTAGCGAAG
CTGCGGGTGCATTTTTTCAAGATAAAGGCATCCCCGATTATATTCTATACCGATGTGGATTGCGCATACT
TTGTGAACAGAAAGTGATAGCGTTGATGATTCTTCATTGGTCAGAAAATTATGAACGGTTTCTTCTATTT
TGTCTCTATATACTACGTATAGGAAATGTTTACATTTTCGTATTGTTTTCGATTCACTCTATGAATAGTT
CTTACTACAATTTTTTTGTCTAAAGAGTAATACTAGAGATAAACATAAAAAATGTAGAGGTCGAGTTTAG
ATGCAAGTTCAAGGAGCGAAAGGTGGATGGGTAGGTTATATAGGGATATAGCACAGAGATATATAGCAAA
GAGATACTTTTGAGCAATGTTTGTGGAAGCGGTATTCGCAATATTTTAGTAGCTCGTTACAGTCCGGTGC
GTTTTTGGTTTTTTGAAAGTGCGTCTTCAGAGCGCTTTTGGTTTTCAAAAGCGCTCTGAAGTTCCTATAC
TTTCTAGAGAATAGGAACTTCGGAATAGGAACTTCAAAGCGTTTCCGAAAACGAGCGCTTCCGAAAATGC
AACGCGAGCTGCGCACATACAGCTCACTGTTCACGTCGCACCTATATCTGCGTGTTGCCTGTATATATAT
ATACATGAGAAGAACGGCATAGTGCGTGTTTATGCTTAAATGCGTACTTATATGCGTCTATTTATGTAGG
ATGAAAGGTAGTCTAGTACCTCCTGTGATATTATCCCATTCCATGCGGGGTATCGTATGCTTCCTTCAGC
ACTACCCTTTAGCTGTTCTATATGCTGCCACTCCTCAATTGGATTAGTCTCATCCTTCAATGCTATCATT
TCCTTTGATATTGGATCATACTAAGAAACCATTATTATCATGACATTAACCTATAAAAATAGGCGTATCA
CGAGGCCCTTTCGTC
Features (pLannotate 1.2.2; 19 found; start..end, strand, type, name):
    137..186     +  misc_feature   bom (fragment): basis of mobility region from pBR322
    201..416     +  promoter       URA3 promoter: S. cerevisiae URA3
    417..1220    +  CDS            URA3: orotidine-5'-phosphate decarboxylase, required for uracil biosynthesis; S. cerevisiae URA3; yeast auxotrophic marker, counterselectable with 5-fluoroorotic acid (5-FOA)
   1299..1350    +  misc_feature   bom (fragment): basis of mobility region from pBR322
   1351..1806    -  rep_origin     f1 ori (sequence partly withheld): f1 bacteriophage origin of replication; arrow indicates direction of (+) strand synthesis
   1810..1879    -  CDS            lacZα (fragment): LacZα fragment of β-galactosidase; lacZ fragment
   1885..2050    -  terminator     ADH1 terminator: S. cerevisiae ADH1; transcription terminator for the S. cerevisiae alcohol dehydrogenase 1 (ADH1) gene
   2054..2176    -  CDS            ADH1 (fragment): ADH1_YEAST - Also known as ADC1. Experimental evidence at protein level: Swiss-Prot protein existence level 1. This isozyme preferentially catalyzes the conversion of primary unbranched alcohols to their corresponding aldehydes. Also shows activity toward secondary alcohols. From Saccharomyces cerevisiae (strain ATCC 204508 / S288c) (Baker's yeast).
   2195..2221    -  CDS            3xFLAG (fragment): three tandem FLAG® epitope tags
   2255..2654    -  promoter       TEF1 promoter: S. cerevisiae TEF1; promoter for EF-1α
   2672..2782    -  CDS            ADP1 (fragment): ADP1_YEAST - Experimental evidence at protein level: Swiss-Prot protein existence level 1. From Saccharomyces cerevisiae (strain ATCC 204508 / S288c) (Baker's yeast).
   3663..3681    +  promoter       T7 promoter: promoter for bacteriophage T7 RNA polymerase
   3758..3947    +  terminator     CYC1 terminator: S. cerevisiae CYC1; transcription terminator for CYC1
   3950..4007    -  CDS            lacI (fragment): lac repressor; lacI; The lac repressor binds to the lac operator to inhibit transcription in E. coli. This inhibition can be relieved by adding lactose or isopropyl-β-D-thiogalactopyranoside (IPTG).
   4190..4778    -  rep_origin     ori: high-copy-number ColE1/pMB1/pBR322/pUC origin of replication
   4949..5809    -  CDS            AmpR: β-lactamase; bla; confers resistance to ampicillin, carbenicillin, and related antibiotics
   5810..5914    -  promoter       AmpR promoter: bla
   5941..7283    -  rep_origin     2μ ori: yeast 2μ plasmid origin of replication
   7351..35      +  CDS            rop (fragment) (across the origin): Rop protein, which maintains plasmids at low copy number; rop
