[The description below was written by a language model from this plasmid's Addgene catalogue record and pLannotate feature annotations shown in this document.]
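Description:
pSP-G1 is an empty yeast expression backbone of about 7.35 kb, derived from pESC-URA and built as an E. coli–Saccharomyces cerevisiae shuttle vector. In bacteria it replicates from a high-copy ColE1/pUC-type origin and is selected through the β-lactamase (AmpR) gene with its own promoter. An f1 phage origin is also present, which in principle allows single-stranded DNA production. In yeast it is maintained episomally at high copy by the 2μ origin and selected with the URA3 auxotrophic marker under its native promoter, which complements uracil auxotrophy and can be counterselected with 5-fluoroorotic acid. Short fragments annotated as bom, rop, lacZα and lacI appear to be remnants of the parental backbone rather than functional elements.

The expression region keeps the divergent two-cassette layout of the pESC series. On the reverse strand, the constitutive TEF1 promoter faces a short FLAG-epitope-related segment and the ADH1 terminator, giving one cloning and expression position. On the forward strand, a T7 promoter lies just upstream of the CYC1 terminator, marking the second position. The feature table leaves roughly 900 bp between the TEF1 promoter and the T7 promoter unannotated, apart from a small ADP1 fragment. The layout implies that a second yeast promoter occupies this space and drives transcription toward the CYC1 terminator, but the record does not name it. No insert is present. The associated publication title concerns characterising yeast promoters to design a new expression vector, consistent with using this plasmid to express one or two genes at once from a single URA3-selected plasmid in S. cerevisiae.
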