Addgene plasmid #64736: pSP-G1
Purpose: (Empty Backbone) Yeast expression plasmid
Depositing lab: Jens Nielsen. Depositing organization: Chalmers University of Technology. Publication: Characterization of different promoters for designing a new expression vector in Saccharomyces cerevisiae. Partow S, Siewers V, Bjorn S, Nielsen J, Maury J. Yeast. 2010 Nov;27(11):955-64. doi: 10.1002/yea.1806. PubMed 20625983.
Backbone
  Vector backbone: pSP-G1 (derived from pESC-URA)
  Vector type: Yeast Expression
Growth in bacteria
  Bacterial resistance: Ampicillin, 100 μg/mL
  Growth temperature: 37°C
  Growth strain: DH5alpha
  Copy number: High Copy
Terms and licenses: Academic/Nonprofit Terms; Industry Terms: Not Available to Industry
How to cite: pSP-G1 was a gift from Jens Nielsen (Addgene plasmid # 64736 ; http://n2t.net/addgene:64736 ; RRID:Addgene_64736)
