>Addgene plasmid #64736 | pSP-G1 | addgene partial sequence | sequence record 114546 | L4440 5'-AGCGAGTCAGTGAGCGAG-3'
GCGCGTTGGCCGATTCATTAATGCAGCTGGATCTTCGAGCGTCCCAAAACCTTCTCAAGCAAGGTTTTCA
GTATAATGTTACATGCGTACACGCGTCTGTACAGAAAAAAAAGAAAAATTTGAAATATAAATAACGTTCT
TAATACTAACATAACTATAAAAAAATAAATAGGGACCTAGACTTCAGGTTGTCTAACTCCTTCCTTTTCG
GTTAGAGCGGATCTTAGCTAGCCGCGGTACCAAGCTTACTCGAGGTCTTCTTCGGAAATCAACTTCTGTT
CCATGTCGACGCCCGGGCCCTATAGTGAGTCGTATTACGGATCCTTGTTTTATATTTGTTGTAAAAAGTA
GATAATTACTTCCTTGATGATCTGTAAAAAAGAGAAAAAGAAAGCATCTAAGAACTTGAAAAACTACGAA
TTAGAAAAGACCAAATATGTATTTCTTGCATTGACCAATTTATGCAAGTTTATATATATGTAAATGTAAG
TTTCACGAGGTTCTACTAAACTAAACCACCCCCTTGGTTAGAAGAAAAGAGTGTGTGAGAACAGGCTGTT
GTTGTCACACGATTCGGACAATTCTGTTTGAAAGAGAGAGAGTAACAGTACGATCGAACGAACTTTGCTC
TGGAGATCACAGTGGGCATCATAGCATGTGGTACTAAACCCTTTCCCGCCATTCCAGAACCTTCGATTGC
TTGTTAC
