>Addgene plasmid #64736 | pSP-G1 | addgene partial sequence | sequence record 114548 | pHybLex_rev 5'-GAGTCACTTTAAAATTTGTATACAC-3'
TCATAAATCATAAGAAATTCGCTTATTTAGAAGTGTCAACAACGTATCTACCAACGATTTGACCCTTTTC
CATCTTTTCGTAAATTTCTGGCAAGGTAGACAAGCCGACAACCTTGATTGGAGACTTGACCAAACCTCTG
GCGAAGAATTGTTAATTAAGAGCTCAGATCTTATCGTCGTCATCCTTGTAATCCATCGATACTAGTGCGG
CCGCTTGTAATTAAAACTTAGATTAGATTGCTATGCTTTCTTTCTAATGAGCAAGAAGTAAAAAAAGTTG
TAATAGAACAAGAAAAATGAAACTGAAACTTGAGAAATTGAAGACCGTTTATTAACTTAAATATCAATGG
GAGGTCATCGAAAGAGAAAAAAATCAAAAAAAAAAATTTTCAAGAAAAAGAAACGTGATAAAAATTTTTA
TTGCCTTTTTCGACGAAGAAAAAGAAACGAGGCGGTCTCTTTTTTCTTTTCCAAACCTTTAGTACGGGTA
ATTAACGACACCCTAGAGGAAGAAAGAGGGGAAATTTAGTATGCTGTGCTTGGGTGTTTTGAAGTGGTAC
GGCGATGCGCGGAGTCCGAGAAAATCTGGAAGAGTAAAAAAGGAGTAGAAACATTTTGAAGCTATGGTGT
GTGCGGCCGGCCTGGAAGTACCTTCAAAGAATGGGGTCTTATCTTGTTTTGCAAGTACCACTGAGCAGGA
TAATAATAGAAATGATAATATACTATAGTAGAGATAACGTCGATGAC
